Addgene plasmid #61933: pET151-hUCH37 (ISF1)(M148A/F149A)
Purpose: Expression of hUCH37 (M148A/F149A) in E.coli
Depositing lab: Chris Hill. Depositing organization: University of Utah. Publication: Structural Basis for the Activation and Inhibition of the UCH37 Deubiquitylase. VanderLinden RT, Hemmis CW, Schmitt B, Ndoja A, Whitby FG, Robinson H, Cohen RE, Yao T, Hill CP. Mol Cell. 2015 Feb 17. pii: S1097-2765(15)00017-9. doi: 10.1016/j.molcel.2015.01.016. PubMed 25702872.
Backbone
  Vector backbone: pET151-D-TOPO
  Backbone manufacturer: Invotrogen
  Backbone size w/o insert (bp): 5800
  Total vector size (bp): 6800
  Vector type: Bacterial Expression
Growth in bacteria
  Bacterial resistance: Ampicillin, 100 μg/mL
  Growth temperature: 37°C
  Growth strain: DH5alpha
  Copy number: High Copy
Gene/Insert
  Gene/Insert name: hUCH37 (ISF1) (alt name: UCHL5)
  Species: H. sapiens (human)
  Insert size (bp): 990
  Mutation: Methionine 148 and Phenylalanine 149 were mutated to alanines.
  GenBank ID: AAD31528.1
  Entrez Gene: UCHL5 (a.k.a. CGI-70, INO80R, UCH-L5, UCH37)
  Promoter: T7
  Tag / fusion protein: 6x HIS (N terminal on backbone)
  Cloning method: TOPO Cloning
  Sequencing primers: 5′ T7; 3′ T7 term
Terms and licenses: Academic/Nonprofit Terms; Industry Terms: Not Available to Industry
Depositor comments: M148A/F149A mutations were incorporated via Quickchange mutagenesis.
How to cite: pET151-hUCH37 (ISF1)(M148A/F149A) was a gift from Chris Hill (Addgene plasmid # 61933 ; http://n2t.net/addgene:61933 ; RRID:Addgene_61933)
