[The description below was written by a language model from this plasmid's Addgene catalogue record.]
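Description:
pET151-hUCH37 (ISF1)(M148A/F149A) is a bacterial expression plasmid built on the pET151-D-TOPO backbone, a commercial directional TOPO cloning vector of the pET family. The complete plasmid is about 6.8 kb, of which roughly 5.8 kb is backbone. It is listed as high copy, is propagated in a standard E. coli cloning strain, and is selected with ampicillin. No feature table accompanies the record, so the origin of replication and other backbone elements are not itemised.

The insert is a 990 bp open reading frame encoding isoform 1 of human UCH37, also known as UCHL5, a ubiquitin C-terminal hydrolase family deubiquitylase. It carries two point substitutions, introduced by site-directed mutagenesis, that change methionine 148 and phenylalanine 149 to alanine. Transcription is driven by a T7 promoter, so production of the protein requires an E. coli host that supplies T7 RNA polymerase. The use of a T7 terminator sequencing primer indicates a T7 terminator downstream of the insert. The backbone contributes an N-terminal 6xHis tag fused in frame to the protein, which allows purification by immobilised metal affinity chromatography.

The stated purpose is expression of the M148A/F149A mutant of hUCH37 in E. coli. The plasmid comes from a structural study of how UCH37 is activated and inhibited, which suggests the recombinant mutant served for comparison with the wild-type enzyme in biochemical or structural work. However, the record does not state what functional effect the two substitutions were designed to have.
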