>Addgene plasmid #61933 | pET151-hUCH37 (ISF1)(M148A/F149A) | addgene partial sequence | sequence record 126531 | T7 5'-TAATACGACTCACTATAGGG-3'
GAATAATTTTGTTTAACTTTAAGAAGGAGATATACATATGCATCATCACCATCACCATGGTAAGCCTATC
CCTAACCCTCTCCTCGGTCTCGATTCTACGGAAAACCTGTATTTTCAGGGAATTGATCCCTTCACCATGA
CGGGCAATGCCGGGGAGTGGTGCCTCATGGAAAGCGACCCCGGGGTCTTCACCGAGCTCATTAAAGGATT
CGGTTGCCGAGGAGCCCAAGTAGAAGAAATATGGAGTTTAGAGCCTGAGAATTTTGAAAAATTAAAGCCA
GTTCATGGGTTAATTTTTCTTTTCAAGTGGCAGCCAGGAGAAGAACCAGCAGGCTCTGTGGTTCAGGACT
CCCGACTTGACACGATATTTTTTGCTAAGCAGGTAATTAATAATGCTTGTGCTACTCAAGCCATAGTGAG
TGTGTTACTGAACTGTACCCACCAGGATGTCCATTTAGGCGAGACATTATCAGAGTTTAAAGAATTTTCA
CAAAGTTTTGATGCAGCTATGAAAGGCTTGGCACTGAGCAATTCAGATGTGATTCGACAAGTACACAACA
GTTTCGCCAGACAGCAAGCGGCTGAATTTGATACGAAGACATCAGCAAAAGAAGAAGATGCTTTTCACTT
TGTCAGTTATGTTCCTGTTAATGGGAGACTGTATGAATTAGATGGATTAAGAGAAGGACCGATTGATTTA
GGTGCATGCAATCAAGATGATTGGATCAGTGCAGTAAGGCCTGTCATAG
