>Addgene plasmid #61933 | pET151-hUCH37 (ISF1)(M148A/F149A) | depositor partial sequence | sequence record 126532 | pET151-hUCH37 (ISF1)(M148A/F149A) sequence 1126 bps
GAATAATTTTGTTTAACTTTAAGAAGGAGATATACATATGCATCATCACCATCACCATGGTAAGCCTATC
CCTAACCCTCTCCTCGGTCTCGATTCTACGGAAAACCTGTATTTTCAGGGAATTGATCCCTTCACCATGA
CGGGCAATGCCGGGGAGTGGTGCCTCATGGAAAGCGACCCCGGGGTCTTCACCGAGCTCATTAAAGGATT
CGGTTGCCGAGGAGCCCAAGTAGAAGAAATATGGAGTTTAGAGCCTGAGAATTTTGAAAAATTAAAGCCA
GTTCATGGGTTAATTTTTCTTTTCAAGTGGCAGCCAGGAGAAGAACCAGCAGGCTCTGTGGTTCAGGACT
CCCGACTTGACACGATATTTTTTGCTAAGCAGGTAATTAATAATGCTTGTGCTACTCAAGCCATAGTGAG
TGTGTTACTGAACTGTACCCACCAGGATGTCCATTTAGGCGAGACATTATCAGAGTTTAAAGAATTTTCA
CAAAGTTTTGATGCAGCTATGAAAGGCTTGGCACTGAGCAATTCAGATGTGATTCGACAAGTACACAACA
GTTTCGCCAGACAGCAAGCGGCTGAATTTGATACGAAGACATCAGCAAAAGAAGAAGATGCTTTTCACTT
TGTCAGTTATGTTCCTGTTAATGGGAGACTGTATGAATTAGATGGATTAAGAGAAGGACCGATTGATTTA
GGTGCATGCAATCAAGATGATTGGATCAGTGCAGTAAGGCCTGTCATAGAAAAAAGGATACAAAAGTACA
GTGAAGGTGAAATTCGATTTAATTTAATGGCCATTGTGTCTGACAGAAAAATGATATATGAGCAGAAGAT
AGCAGAGTTACAAAGACAACTTGCAGAGGAGGAACCCATGGATACAGATCAAGGTAATAGTATGTTAAGT
GCTATTCAGTCAGAAGTTGCCAAAAATCAGATGCTTATTGAAGAGGAAGTACAGAAATTAAAAAGATACA
AGATTGAGAATATCAGAAGGAAGCATAATTATCTGCCTTTCATTATGGAATTGTTAAAGACTTTAGCAGA
ACACCAGCAGTTAATACCACTAGTAGAAAAGGCAAAAGAAAAACAGAACGCAAAGAAAGCTCAGGAAACC
AAATAA
