>Addgene plasmid #61933 | pET151-hUCH37 (ISF1)(M148A/F149A) | addgene partial sequence | sequence record 126533 | T7term 5'-GCTAGTTATTGCTCAGCGG-3'
TAGCAGCCGGATCTGAGCTCGCCCTTATTTGGTTTCCTGAGCTTTCTTTGCGTTCTGTTTTTCTTTTGCC
TTTTCTACTAGTGGTATTAACTGCTGGTGTTCTGCTAAAGTCTTTAACAATTCCATAATGAAAGGCAGAT
AATTATGCTTCCTTCTGATATTCTCAATCTTGTATCTTTTTAATTTCTGTACTTCCTCTTCAATAAGCAT
CTGATTTTTGGCAACTTCTGACTGAATAGCACTTAACATACTATTACCTTGATCTGTATCCATGGGTTCC
TCCTCTGCAAGTTGTCTTTGTAACTCTGCTATCTTCTGCTCATATATCATTTTTCTGTCAGACACAATGG
CCATTAAATTAAATCGAATTTCACCTTCACTGTACTTTTGTATCCTTTTTTCTATGACAGGCCTTACTGC
ACTGATCCAATCATCTTGATTGCATGCACCTAAATCAATCGGTCCTTCTCTTAATCCATCTAATTCATAC
AGTCTCCCATTAACAGGAACATAACTGACAAAGTGAAAAGCATCTTCTTCTTTTGCTGATGTCTTCGTAT
CAAATTCAGCCGCTTGCTGTCTGGCGAAACTGTTGTGTACTTGTCGAATCACATCTGAATTGCTCAGTGC
CAAGCCTTTCATAGCTGCATCAAAACTTTGTGAAAATTCTTTAAACTCTGATAATGTCTCGCCTAAATGG
ACATCCTGGTGGGTACAGTTCAGTAACACACTCACTATGGCTTGAGTAGCACAAGCATTATTAATTACCT
GCTTAG
